>Addgene plasmid #18501 | T4 Lysozyme Q105E | addgene partial sequence | sequence record 24287 | 3primeUP
TACGAAAAGCCCGCTCATTAGGCGGGCTCAGATCTGCTCATGTTTGACAGCTTATCATCGATAAGCTTCG
GCAATAAATTCTTGATATGTTTTCATATGTTTCCTTTAAATATTTTAATTAGTAATTGTCTATTCAAGTA
ATTGTGAATATACTATCACAATTCCAAGAGAAAGTAAACAGCTTTATAGATTTTTATACGCGTCCCAAGT
GCCAGTTCTAAACGTTGTAATGACTCGTTTTGCGCGATTAGGTGTTTGATTATACCATCTACTTTTAGCT
AAGTTAACTGCTGCTTCATCCCAGCGTTTTTGTTGAAGCATACGTAAAGAGTTAGTAAATCCTGCCACAC
CGGTTTCTCCCATTTCGAAAACCATATTAATCAATGCACAGCGACGAACCGCATCAAGAGAATCATAAAC
CGGTTTTAATTTAGCATTTCTCAGAATTCCGCGAACAGCAGCATCAACATCCTGATTAAAGAGTTTTTCA
GCCTCATCTTTTGTAATTACACCATTGCAATTACGCCCAATAGCTTTATCTAATTCAGATTTAGCAGCAT
TAAGTGATGGACTTTTTGTAAGCAAATGACCGATGCCAATAGTGTAATAGCCTTCTGTGTCTTTATAGAT
TTTAAGTCTAAGACCTTCATCTATACGTAACATTTCAAATATATTCATAATACCTCCTAAGCATCGATGG
ATCCTGTTTCCTGTGTGAATTGTTATCCGCTCACAATTCCACACATTATACGAGCCGATGATAATTGTCA
CAGGGGGATGGGGAGTAGCTGATCCTGTTCNGTGTGAATGTANCGCTCNCATCCACNATAACGAGCGAGA
T
