[The description below was written by a language model from this plasmid's Addgene catalogue record.]
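Description:
T4 Lysozyme Q105E is a bacterial expression plasmid built on the pHS1403 backbone (about 5 kb without insert) that carries a point-mutant version of the bacteriophage T4 lysozyme gene (gene e). It is maintained in E. coli as a high-copy plasmid under ampicillin selection. The record does not name the origin of replication or the promoter that drives expression, and no feature table is provided, so the regulatory elements of the backbone cannot be described from the available information.

The insert is roughly 600 bp and encodes T4 lysozyme with a single substitution replacing glutamine at position 105 with glutamate. It was cloned by restriction enzymes between a 5′ BamHI site and a 3′ HindIII site, both of which remain intact. According to the depositor's notes, the BamHI site lies 27 bp from the start codon and the HindIII site 115 bp from the stop codon, so the fragment includes short flanking untranslated sequence on either side of the coding region and can be excised or swapped as a cassette. No fusion tags or reporters are recorded.

T4 lysozyme is a small, well-characterised muramidase that has long served as a model protein for examining how individual amino-acid substitutions affect folding, stability and structure. A single-site mutant such as Q105E in a bacterial expression vector fits that kind of work, namely producing the variant protein in E. coli for comparison with the wild type, although the record does not state a specific purpose for this construct.
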