Addgene plasmid #18501: T4 Lysozyme Q105E
Depositing lab: Brian Matthews. Depositing organization: University of Oregon.
Backbone
  Vector backbone: pHS1403
  Backbone size w/o insert (bp): 5000
  Vector type: Bacterial Expression
Growth in bacteria
  Bacterial resistance: Ampicillin, 100 μg/mL
  Growth temperature: 37°C
  Growth strain: DH5alpha
  Copy number: High Copy
Gene/Insert
  Gene/Insert name: T4 Lysozyme (alt name: 1105E)
  Species: Bacteriophage T4
  Insert size (bp): 600
  Mutation: Q105E
  GenBank ID: NP_049736
  Entrez Gene: e (a.k.a. T4p123)
  Cloning method: Restriction Enzyme; 5′ cloning site BamHI (not destroyed); 3′ cloning site HindIII (not destroyed)
  Sequencing primers: 5′ na; 3′ GGCGTATCACGAGGCCC
Terms and licenses: Academic/Nonprofit Terms; Industry Terms: Not Available to Industry
Depositor comments: The BamHI site is 27 bp from the ATG and the HindIII site is 115 bp from the stop.
How to cite: T4 Lysozyme Q105E was a gift from Brian Matthews (Addgene plasmid # 18501 ; http://n2t.net/addgene:18501 ; RRID:Addgene_18501)
